>Addgene plasmid #244763 | CL20_mEGFP_FOidr_211 | addgene full sequence | sequence record 488226 | Addgene NGS Result
AAAAAAAATCTAACCTCAAGTCAAGGCTTTTCTATGGAATAAGGAATGGACAGCAGGGGGCTGTTTCATA
TACTGATGACCTCTTTATAGCCAACCTTTGTTCATGGCAGCCAGCATATGGGCATATGTTGCCAAACTCT
AAACCAAATACTCATTCTGATGTTTTAAATGATTTGCCCTCCCATATGTCCTTCCGAGTGAGAGACACAA
AAAATTCCAACACACTATTGCAATGAAAATAAATTTCCTTTATTAGCCAGAAGTCAGATGCTCAAGGGGC
TTCATGATGTCCCCATAATTTTTGGCAGAGGGAAAAAGATCTGCTAGCTCGAGCAGCTGAAGCTTTATTG
AGGCTTAAGCAGTGGGTTCCCTAGTTAGCCAGAGAGCTCCCAGGCTCAGATCTGGTCTAACCAGAGAGAC
CCAGTACAGGCAAAAAGCAGATCTTGTCTTCTTTGGGAGTGAATTAGCCCTTCCAGTCCCCCCTTTTCTT
TTAAAAAGTGGCTAAGATCTACAGCTGCCTTGTAAGTCATTGGTCTTAAAGGTACCGTAATCTTATCTAG
AACCGGTTCAGGGCGCGTAGGGTGGTGAGTACTCTCTGTACTTCCGGTGGCCCTTCTCACTAGGACTGAA
GTCTGAATCGTCAGAGAAGTCGGAGAAGTCATCGCTTGAAGAGGCGTGCCTTTTATGTTTACTTTTCCTG
CGTTTTTTGGACCGCCTCTTCTCTTTTTCCCGCTCCTTCTTGCGTTTTCTCTTGAGGCGCCTATGGGACT
TTTCTTCATCGGAGTCACTATGATGTTTTTCTCCTTTCTCCTTCCGAGATCTCTCCGGTCCCCCGGACGT
GTCTTGCGTCTCCTCTGCTCCGTCATCTTCAAGTTCGCCTTCCTCCAACTCACCGTCTTCTCTATCGTCT
GGCAATGGAAGTCTATGATGCAGAAGGTGTGGAGTTGCTGGCCTTGCATCAGGGCTACAAGGTGGCGGGC
TAGGGGTGCTTGGTGGTGGTGGAGATGGAGGAGGCGGTGACTCACTAGGCGGGGGTGGTGGGGTTCCAGG
CGCGGCTTCCATCCGGGAAGCGGCCGCACTTCCCCCGGAGCCTCCGCTTCCGCCCTTGTACAGCTCGTCC
ATGCCGAGAGTGATCCCGGCGGCGGTCACGAACTCCAGCAGGACCATGTGATCGCGCTTCTCGTTGGGGT
CTTTGCTCAGCTTGGACTGGGTGCTCAGGTAGTGGTTGTCGGGCAGCAGCACGGGGCCGTCGCCGATGGG
GGTGTTCTGCTGGTAGTGGTCGGCGAGCTGCACGCTGCCGTCCTCGATGTTGTGGCGGATCTTGAAGTTC
ACCTTGATGCCGTTCTTCTGCTTGTCGGCCATGATATAGACGTTGTGGCTGTTGTAGTTGTACTCCAGCT
TGTGCCCCAGGATGTTGCCGTCCTCCTTGAAGTCGATGCCCTTCAGCTCGATGCGGTTCACCAGGGTGTC
GCCCTCGAACTTCACCTCGGCGCGGGTCTTGTAGTTGCCGTCGTCCTTGAAGAAGATGGTGCGCTCCTGG
ACGTAGCCTTCGGGCATGGCGGACTTGAAGAAGTCGTGCTGCTTCATGTGGTCGGGGTAGCGGCTGAAGC
ACTGCACGCCGTAGGTCAGGGTGGTCACGAGGGTGGGCCAGGGCACGGGCAGCTTGCCGGTGGTGCAGAT
GAACTTCAGGGTCAGCTTGCCGTAGGTGGCATCGCCCTCGCCCTCGCCGGACACGCTGAACTTGTGGCCG
TTTACGTCGCCGTCCAGCTCGACCAGGATGGGCACCACCCCGGTGAACAGCTCCTCGCCCTTGCTCACCA
TGGTGGCGACCGGTGGATCCCGGGCCCGCGGTACCGTCGACTGCAGAATTCGGTTCACTAAACGAGCCCG
GTTCACTAAACGAGCTCTGCTTATATAGACCTCCCACCGTACACGCCTACCGCCCATTTGCGTCAATGGG
GCGGAGTTGTTACGACATTTTGGAAAGTCCCGTTGATTTTGGTGCCAAAACAAACTCCCATTGACGTCAA
TGGGGTGGAGACTTGGAAATCCCCGTGAGTCAAACCGCTATCCACGCCCATTGATGTACTGCCAAAACCG
CATCACCATGGTAATAGCGATGACTAATACGTAGATGTACTGCCAAGTAGGAAAGTCCCATAAGGTCATG
TACTGGGCATAATGCCAGGCGGGCCATTTACCGTCATTGACGTCAATAGGGGGCGTACTTGGCATATGAT
ACACTTGATGTACTGCCAAGTGGGCAGTTTACCGTAAATACTCCACCCATTGACGTCAATGGAAAGTCCC
TATTGGCGTTACTATGGGAACATACGTCATTATTGACGTCAATGGGCGGGGGTCGTTGGGCGGTCAGCCA
GGCGGGCCATTTACCGTAAGTTATGTAACGCGGAACTCCATATATGGGCTATGAACTAATGACCCCGTAA
TTGATTACTATTAATAACTAGCACGCGTTCGAAGCTTGAGCTCGGTCCCCTCGGGGTTGGGAGGTGGGTC
TGAAACGATAATGGTGAATATCCCTGCCTAACTCTATTCACTATAGAAAGTACAGCAAAAACTATTCTTA
AACCTACCAAGCCTCCTACTATCATTATGAATAATTTTATATACCACAGCCAATTTGTTATGTTAAACCA
ATTCCACAAACTTGCCCATTTATCTAATTCCAATAATTCTTGTTCATTCTTTTCTTGCTGGTTTTGCGAT
TCTTCAATTAAGGAGTGTATTAAGCTTGTGTAATTGTTAATTTCTCTGTCCCACTCCATCCAGGTCGTGT
GATTCCAAATCTGTTCCAGAGATTTATTACTCCAACTAGCATTCCAAGGCACAGCAGTGGTGCAAATGAG
TTTTCCAGAGCAACCCCAAATCCCCAGGAGCTGTTGATCCTTTAGGTATCTTTCCACAGCCAGGATTCTT
GCCTGGAGCTGCTTGATGCCCCAGACTGTGAGTTGCAACAGATGCTGTTGCGCCTCAATAGCCCTCAGCA
AATTGTTCTGCTGCTGCACTATACCAGACAATAATTGTCTGGCCTGTACCGTCAGCGTCATTGACGCTGC
GCCCATAGTGCTTCCTGCTGCTCCCAAGAACCCAAGGAACAAAGCTCCTATTCCCACTGCTCTTTTTTCT
CTCTGCACCACTCTTCTCTTTGCCTTGGTGGGTGCTACTCCTAATGGTTCAATTTTTACTACTTTATATT
TATATAATTCACTTCTCCAATTGTCCCTCATATCTCCTCCTTATGGTGTTTTACTAAACTTTTCCATGTT
CTAATCCTCATCCTGTCTACTTGCCACACAATCATCACCTGCCATCTGTTTTCCATAATCCCTAATGATC
TTTGCTTTTCTTCTTGGCACTACTTTTATGTCACTATTATCTTGTATTACTACTGCCCCTTCACCTTTCC
AGAGGAGCTTTGCTGGTCCTTTCCAAAGTGGATTTCTGCTGTCCCTGTAATAAACCCGAAAATTTTGAAT
TTTTGTAATTTGTTTTTGTAATTCTTTAGTTTGTATGTCTGTTGCTATTATGTCTACTATTCTTTCCCCT
GCACTGTACCCCCCAATCCCCCCTTTTCTTTTAAAATTGTGGATGAATACTGCCATTTGTACTGCTGTCT
TAAGATGTTCAGCCTGATCTCTTACCTGTCCTATAATTTTCTTTAATTCTTTATTCATAGATTCTACTAC
TCCTTGACTTTGGGGATTGTAGGGAATTTCCAGGTCTGAAGATCCTGCTGCTTGCTGTGCTTTTTTCTTA
CTTTTGTTTTGCTCTTCCTCTATCTTGTCTAAAGCTTCCTTGGTGTCTTTTATCTCTATCCTTTGATGCA
CACAATAGAGGGTTGCTACTGTATTATATAATGATCTAAGTTCTTCTGATCCTGTCTGAAGGGATGGTTG
TAGCTGTCCCAGTATTTGTCTACAGCCTTCTGATGTTTCTAACAGGCCAGTATTAACTGCGAATCGTTCT
AGCTCCCTGCTTGCCCATACTATATGTTTTAATTTATATTTTTTCTTTCCCCCTGGCCTTAACCGAATTT
TTTCCCATCGCGATCTAATTCTCCCCCGCTTAATACTGACGCTCTCGCACCCATCTCTCTCCTTCTAGCC
TCCGCTAGTCAAAATTTTTGGCGTACTCACCAGTCGCCGCCCCTCGCCTCTTGCCGTGCGCGCTTCAGCA
AGCCGAGTCCTGCGTCGAGAGAGCTCCTCTGGTTTCCCTTTCGCTTTCAAGTCCCTGTTCGGGCGCCACT
GCTAGAGATTTTCCACACTGACTAAAAGGGTCTGAGGGATCTCTAGTTACCAGAGTCACACAACAGACGG
GCACACACTACTTGAAGCACTCAAGGCAAGCTTTATTGAGGCTTAAGCAGTGGGTTCCCTAGTTAGCCAG
AGAGCTCCCAGGCTCAGATCTGGTCTAACCAGAGAGACCCAGTACAGGCAAAAAGCAGCTGCTTATATGC
AGGATCTGAGGGCTCGCCACTCCCCAGTCCCGCCCAGGCCACGCCTCCCATGGTAATAGCGATGACTAAT
ACGTAGATGTACTGCCAAGTAGGAAAGTCCCATAAGGTCATGTACTGGGCATAATGCCAGGCGGGCCATT
TACCGTCATTGACGTCAATAGGGGGCGTACTTGGCATATGATACACTTGATGTACTGCCAAGTGGGCAGT
TTACCGTAAATACTCCACCCATTGACGTCAATGGAAAGTCCCTATTGGCGTTACTATGGGAACATACGTC
ATTATTGACGTCAATGGGCGGGGGTCGTTGGGCGGTCAGCCAGGCGGGCCATTTACCGTAAGTTATGTAA
CGCGGAACTCCATATATGGGCTATGAACTAATGACCCCGTAATTGATTACTATTAATAACTAGTCAATAA
TCAATGTCGACCCAGGTGGCACTTTTCGGGGAAATGTGCGCGGAACCCCTATTTGTTTATTTTTCTAAAT
ACATTCAAATATGTATCCGCTCATGAGACAATAACCCTGATAAATGCTTCAATAATATTGAAAAAGGAAG
AGTATGAGTATTCAACATTTCCGTGTCGCCCTTATTCCCTTTTTTGCGGCATTTTGCCTTCCTGTTTTTG
CTCACCCAGAAACGCTGGTGAAAGTAAAAGATGCTGAAGATCAGTTGGGTGCACGAGTGGGTTACATCGA
ACTGGATCTCAACAGCGGTAAGATCCTTGAGAGTTTTCGCCCCGAAGAACGTTTTCCAATGATGAGCACT
TTTAAAGTTCTGCTATGTGGCGCGGTATTATCCCGTATTGACGCCGGGCAAGAGCAACTCGGTCGCCGCA
TACACTATTCTCAGAATGACTTGGTTGAGTACTCACCAGTCACAGAAAAGCATCTTACGGATGGCATGAC
AGTAAGAGAATTATGCAGTGCTGCCATAACCATGAGTGATAACACTGCGGCCAACTTACTTCTGACAACG
ATCGGAGGACCGAAGGAGCTAACCGCTTTTTTGCACAACATGGGGGATCATGTAACTCGCCTTGATCGTT
GGGAACCGGAGCTGAATGAAGCCATACCAAACGACGAGCGTGACACCACGATGCCTGTAGCAATGGCAAC
AACGTTGCGCAAACTATTAACTGGCGAACTACTTACTCTAGCTTCCCGGCAACAATTAATAGACTGGATG
GAGGCGGATAAAGTTGCAGGACCACTTCTGCGCTCGGCCCTTCCGGCTGGCTGGTTTATTGCTGATAAAT
CTGGAGCCGGTGAGCGTGGGTCTCGCGGTATCATTGCAGCACTGGGGCCAGATGGTAAGCCCTCCCGTAT
CGTAGTTATCTACACGACGGGGAGTCAGGCAACTATGGATGAACGAAATAGACAGATCGCTGAGATAGGT
GCCTCACTGATTAAGCATTGGTAACTGTCAGACCAAGTTTACTCATATATACTTTAGATTGATTTAAAAC
TTCATTTTTAATTTAAAAGGATCTAGGTGAAGATCCTTTTTGATAATCTCATGACCAAAATCCCTTAACG
TGAGTTTTCGTTCCACTGAGCGTCAGACCCCGTAGAAAAGATCAAAGGATCTTCTTGAGATCCTTTTTTT
CTGCGCGTAATCTGCTGCTTGCAAACAAAAAAACCACCGCTACCAGCGGTGGTTTGTTTGCCGGATCAAG
AGCTACCAACTCTTTTTCCGAAGGTAACTGGCTTCAGCAGAGCGCAGATACCAAATACTGTTCTTCTAGT
GTAGCCGTAGTTAGGCCACCACTTCAAGAACTCTGTAGCACCGCCTACATACCTCGCTCTGCTAATCCTG
TTACCAGTGGCTGCTGCCAGTGGCGATAAGTCGTGTCTTACCGGGTTGGACTCAAGACGATAGTTACCGG
ATAAGGCGCAGCGGTCGGGCTGAACGGGGGGTTCGTGCACACAGCCCAGCTTGGAGCGAACGACCTACAC
CGAACTGAGATACCTACAGCGTGAGCTATGAGAAAGCGCCACGCTTCCCGAAGGGAGAAAGGCGGACAGG
TATCCGGTAAGCGGCAGGGTCGGAACAGGAGAGCGCACGAGGGAGCTTCCAGGGGGAAACGCCTGGTATC
TTTATAGTCCTGTCGGGTTTCGCCACCTCTGACTTGAGCGTCGATTTTTGTGATGCTCGTCAGGGGGGCG
GAGCCTATGGAAAAACGCCAGCAACGCGGCCTTTTTACGGTTCCTGGCCTTTTGCTGGCCTTTTGCTCAC
ATGTTCTTTCCTGCGTTATCCCCTGCTTCTGTGGATAACCGTATTACCGCCTTTGAGTGAGCTGATACCG
CTCGCCGCAGCCGAACGACCGAGCGCAGCGAGTCAGTGAGCGAGGAAGCGGAAGAGCGCCCAATACGCAA
ACCGCCTCTCCCCGCGCGTTGGCCGATTCATTAATGCAGCGGATCCAGACATGATAAGATACATTGATGA
GTTTGGACAAACCACAACTAGAATGCAGTGAAAAAAATGCTTTATTTGTGAAATTTGTGATGCTATTGCT
TTATTTGTAACCATTATAAGCTGCAATAAACAAGTTAGCTTTTTGCAAAAGCCTAGGCCTCCAAAAAAGC
CTCCTCACTACTTCTGGAATAGCTCAGAGGCCGAGGCGGCCTCGGCCTCTGCATAAATAAAAAAAATTAG
TCAGCCATGGGGCGGAGAATGGGCGGAACTGGGCGGAGTTAGGGGCGGGATGGGCGGAGTTAGGGGCGGG
ACTATGGTTGCTGACTAATTGAGATGCGGATCCGCTGGCACGACAGGTTTCCCGACTGGAAAGCGGGCAG
TGAGCGCAACGCAATTAATGTGAGTTAGCTCACTCATTAGGCACCCCAGGCTTTACACTTTATGCTTCCG
GCTCGTATGTTGTGTGGAATTGTGAGCGGATAACAATTTCACACAGGAAACAGCTATGACCATGATTACG
CCAAGCTTGGGCTGCAGGTCGAGGGATCTCCATAAGAGAAGAGGGACAGCTATGACTGGGAGTAGTCAGG
AGAGGAGGAAAAATCTGGCTAGTAAAACATGTAAGGAAAATTTTAGGGATGTTAAAGAAAAAAATAACAC
AAAACAAAATAT
Features (pLannotate 1.2.2; 29 found; start..end, strand, type, name):
    199..254     -  polyA_signal   β-globin poly(A) signal: rabbit β-globin polyadenylation signal (Gil and Proudfoot, 1987)
    340..475     -  LTR            3' LTR (ΔU3) (fragment): self-inactivating 3' long terminal repeat (LTR) from HIV-1
    477..581     -  CDS            nef (fragment): NEF_HV1Z2 - Experimental evidence at protein level: Swiss-Prot protein existence level 1. Extracellular Nef protein targets CD4(+) T-lymphocytes for apoptosis by interacting with CXCR4 surface receptors. From Human immunodeficiency virus type 1 group M subtype D (isolate Z2/CDC-Z34) (HIV-1).
    571..1062    -  CDS            ZC3H4 (fragment): ZC3H4_HUMAN - Also known as C19orf7, KIAA1064. Experimental evidence at protein level: Swiss-Prot protein existence level 1. From Homo sapiens (Human).
   1105..1821    -  CDS            mEGFP: mEGFP is a basic (constitutively fluorescent) green fluorescent protein published in 2002, derived from Aequorea victoria. It has moderate acid sensitivity.
   1835..1872    -  misc_feature   MCS (fragment): multiple cloning site
   1871..1887    -  promoter       tight TRE promoter (fragment): Tet-responsive promoter PTight, consisting of seven tet operator sequences followed by the minimal CMV promoter
   1903..2106    -  promoter       CMV promoter: human cytomegalovirus (CMV) immediate early promoter
   2107..2410    -  enhancer       CMV enhancer: human cytomegalovirus immediate early enhancer
   2478..2494    -  misc_feature   MCS (fragment): multiple cloning site
   2494..2519    -  CDS            Rev (fragment): human immunodeficiency virus 1 (HIV-1) Rev protein; rev; enhances nuclear export of unspliced and incompletely spliced viral mRNAs
   2896..3129    -  misc_feature   RRE: The Rev response element (RRE) of HIV-1 allows for Rev-dependent mRNA export from the nucleus to the cytoplasm.
   3263..3346    -  CDS            vif (fragment): VIF_HV1BR - Experimental evidence at protein level: Swiss-Prot protein existence level 1. Counteracts the innate antiviral activity of host APOBEC3F and APOBEC3G. Forms a complex with host APOBEC3F and APOBEC3G thus preventing the entry of these lethally hypermutating enzymes into progeny virions. Recruits an active E3 ubiquitin ligase complex composed of elongin BC, CUL5, and RBX2 to induce polyubiquitination of APOBEC3G and APOBEC3F. In turn, they are directed to the 26S proteasome for degradation. Vif interaction with APOBEC3G also blocks its cytidine deaminase activity in a proteasome-inde
   3489..3606    -  misc_feature   cPPT/CTS: central polypurine tract and central termination sequence of HIV-1
   3755..4114    -  CDS            HIV-1 gag (fragment): gag protein from human immunodeficiency virus 1; gag
   4098..4223    -  misc_feature   HIV-1 Ψ: packaging signal of human immunodeficiency virus type 1
   4270..4527    -  LTR            5' LTR (truncated): truncated 5' long terminal repeat (LTR) from HIV-1
   4529..4908    -  enhancer       CMV enhancer: human cytomegalovirus immediate early enhancer
   4939..5043    +  promoter       AmpR promoter: bla
   5044..5904    +  CDS            AmpR: β-lactamase; bla; confers resistance to ampicillin, carbenicillin, and related antibiotics
   6075..6663    +  rep_origin     ori: high-copy-number ColE1/pMB1/pBR322/pUC origin of replication
   6846..6900    +  CDS            lacI (fragment): lac repressor; lacI; The lac repressor binds to the lac operator to inhibit transcription in E. coli. This inhibition can be relieved by adding lactose or isopropyl-β-D-thiogalactopyranoside (IPTG).
   6902..7036    -  polyA_signal   SV40 poly(A) signal: SV40 polyadenylation signal
   7056..7191    -  rep_origin     SV40 ori: SV40 origin of replication
   7215..7237    -  promoter       SV40 promoter (fragment): SV40 enhancer and early promoter
   7244..7283    +  CDS            lacI (fragment): lac repressor; lacI; The lac repressor binds to the lac operator to inhibit transcription in E. coli. This inhibition can be relieved by adding lactose or isopropyl-β-D-thiogalactopyranoside (IPTG).
   7296..7317    +  protein_bind   CAP binding site: CAP binding activates transcription in the presence of cAMP. E. coli catabolite activator protein
   7332..7362    +  promoter       lac promoter: promoter for the E. coli lac operon
   7370..7386    +  protein_bind   lac operator: The lac repressor binds to the lac operator to inhibit transcription in E. coli. This inhibition can be relieved by adding lactose or isopropyl-β-D-thiogalactopyranoside (IPTG). lac repressor encoded by lacI
