[The description below was written by a language model from this plasmid's Addgene catalogue record and pLannotate feature annotations shown in this document.]
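Description:
CL20_mEGFP_FOidr_211 is a mammalian expression plasmid built on the CL20 backbone. The catalogue lists it only as a mammalian expression vector, but the feature table shows the architecture of an HIV-1-derived, self-inactivating lentiviral transfer vector. A CMV enhancer sits upstream of a truncated 5' LTR, followed by the Ψ packaging signal, a gag fragment, the cPPT/CTS, the Rev response element, and a ΔU3 3' LTR with a rabbit β-globin polyadenylation signal beyond it. Together these elements would allow the genomic RNA to be transcribed, exported in a Rev-dependent manner, packaged and integrated, while the U3 deletion silences the LTR after integration. Short annotated matches to nef, vif and Rev are residual viral sequence, not intact genes. In bacteria the plasmid is maintained through a high-copy ColE1/pUC-type origin and selected with ampicillin via β-lactamase. The backbone also carries an SV40 origin and poly(A) signal, along with lac promoter/operator remnants.

The payload lies between the LTRs and is driven by an internal CMV enhancer and promoter. It encodes monomeric EGFP fused to the N-terminus of FOidr_211, an unmutated intrinsically disordered region taken from the human fusion protein ZC3H4_POLR2I. The depositor's comment indicates that it spans residues 1–164 of that fusion. The annotation tool recognises this segment as a ZC3H4 fragment, and no POLR2I-derived portion is separately annotated. A very short hit to a tight TRE promoter near the CMV promoter is probably just shared minimal CMV sequence. The construct is intended for expressing the fluorescently tagged IDR in mammalian cells so it can be visualised there. The associated publication title suggests this was part of work on protein condensate formation and its links to RNA biology.
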