Addgene plasmid #244763: CL20_mEGFP_FOidr_211
Purpose: Express mEGFP-tagged intrinsically disordered protein (IDR), FOidr_211, derived from human fusion protein ZC3H4_POLR2I
Depositing lab: Richard Kriwacki. Depositing organization: St. Jude Children's Research Hospital. Publication: Proteome-wide computational analyses reveal links between protein condensate formation and RNA biology. Maiti S, Tripathi S, Baggett DW, Phillips AH, Park CG, Wang J, Wahiduzzaman, Freyaldenhoven WT, Kinger S, Pioso BJ, Bollinger JC, Somjee R, Lang B, Babu MM, Kriwacki RW. Sci Adv. 2025 Dec 5;11(49):eady1420. doi: 10.1126/sciadv.ady1420. Epub 2025 Dec 3. PubMed 41337585.
Backbone
  Vector backbone: CL20
  Vector type: Mammalian Expression
Growth in bacteria
  Bacterial resistance: Ampicillin, 100 μg/mL
  Growth temperature: 37°C
  Growth strain: NEB Stable
  Copy number: High Copy
Gene/Insert
  Gene/Insert name: FOidr_211
  Species: H. sapiens (human)
  Mutation: Unmutated
  Tag / fusion protein: monomeric EGFP (N terminal on insert)
  Cloning method: Restriction Enzyme; 5′ cloning site Unknown (unknown if destroyed)
Terms and licenses: Academic/Nonprofit Terms; Industry Terms: Not Available to Industry
Depositor comments: ZC3H4_POLR2I_1_164
How to cite: CL20_mEGFP_FOidr_211 was a gift from Richard Kriwacki (Addgene plasmid # 244763 ; http://n2t.net/addgene:244763 ; RRID:Addgene_244763)
